Addgene plasmid #175093: pCI-neo VPS50-13Myc
Purpose: 13Myc tagged VPS50 is expressed in mammalian cells
Depositing lab: Juan Bonifacino. Publication: EARP is a multisubunit tethering complex involved in endocytic recycling. Schindler C, Chen Y, Pu J, Guo X, Bonifacino JS. Nat Cell Biol. 2015 May;17(5):639-50. doi: 10.1038/ncb3129. Epub 2015 Mar 23. PubMed 25799061.
Backbone
  Vector backbone: pCI-neo
  Backbone size w/o insert (bp): 5456
  Total vector size (bp): 8900
  Vector type: Mammalian Expression
Growth in bacteria
  Bacterial resistance: Ampicillin, 100 μg/mL
  Growth temperature: 37°C
  Growth strain: DH5alpha
  Copy number: High Copy
Gene/Insert
  Gene/Insert name: VPS50 (alt names: syndetin; CCDC132; VPS54L)
  Species: H. sapiens (human)
  Insert size (bp): 2892
  Entrez Gene: CCDC132 (a.k.a. FLJ20097, FLJ23581, KIAA1861, MGC176659)
  Promoter: CMV
  Tag / fusion protein: 13Myc (C terminal on insert)
  Cloning method: Restriction Enzyme; 5′ cloning site XhoI (unknown if destroyed); 3′ cloning site SalI (unknown if destroyed)
  Sequencing primers: 5′ CCACTCCCAGTTCAATTACAGCTC
Terms and licenses: Academic/Nonprofit Terms; Industry Terms: Not Available to Industry
How to cite: pCI-neo VPS50-13Myc was a gift from Juan Bonifacino (Addgene plasmid # 175093 ; http://n2t.net/addgene:175093 ; RRID:Addgene_175093)
