[The description below was written by a language model from this plasmid's Addgene catalogue record and pLannotate feature annotations shown in this document.]
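Description:
pCI-neo VPS50-13Myc is a mammalian expression plasmid of about 8.9 kb built on the pCI-neo backbone. It produces human VPS50 (also known as syndetin, CCDC132 or VPS54L) carrying a C-terminal array of thirteen Myc epitope tags. It is propagated in E. coli as a high-copy plasmid through a ColE1/pUC-type origin and is selected with ampicillin via the β-lactamase gene. An f1 origin is also present, which in principle permits single-stranded DNA production.

The expression cassette is driven by the human cytomegalovirus immediate-early enhancer and promoter, followed by a chimeric β-globin/immunoglobulin heavy chain intron that generally improves processing and accumulation of the transcript. A T7 promoter lies just upstream of the coding region and could support in vitro transcription. The 2,892 bp VPS50 open reading frame, inserted between XhoI and SalI sites, is followed shortly by the 13xMyc coding segment, and the feature table places an SV40 polyadenylation signal downstream of the tag. A separate cassette, consisting of the SV40 enhancer/early promoter, the neomycin phosphotransferase gene and a synthetic poly(A) signal, allows G418 selection of stably transfected mammalian cells. The small fragments annotated as lacZα, bom, rop and large T antigen are backbone remnants with no evident functional role.

The stated purpose is expression of 13Myc-tagged VPS50 in mammalian cells. The multimerised tag gives sensitive detection with anti-Myc antibodies, suiting immunoblotting, immunoprecipitation and immunofluorescence. The associated publication concerns EARP, a multisubunit tethering complex involved in endocytic recycling, so the construct fits studies of VPS50 localisation and its interactions within that complex.
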