Features (pLannotate 1.2.2; 20 found; start..end, strand, type, name):
    140..517     +  enhancer       CMV enhancer: human cytomegalovirus immediate early enhancer
    518..729     +  promoter       CMV promoter: human cytomegalovirus (CMV) immediate early promoter
    890..1022    +  intron         chimeric intron: chimera between introns from human β-globin and immunoglobulin heavy chain genes
   1067..1085    +  promoter       T7 promoter: promoter for bacteriophage T7 RNA polymerase
   1108..3999    +  CDS            VPS50: VPS50_HUMAN - Also known as CCDC132, KIAA1861 From Homo sapiens (Human).
   4024..4521    +  CDS            13xMyc: 13 tandem Myc epitope tags
   4567..4584    -  promoter       T3 promoter (fragment): promoter for bacteriophage T3 RNA polymerase
   4602..4723    -  polyA_signal   SV40 poly(A) signal: SV40 polyadenylation signal
   4746..4814    -  CDS            large T antigen (fragment): large T antigen from SV40 (simian virus 40)
   4838..4905    +  CDS            lacZα (fragment): LacZα fragment of β-galactosidase; lacZ fragment
   4909..5337    +  rep_origin     f1 ori (sequence partly withheld): f1 bacteriophage origin of replication; arrow indicates direction of (+) strand synthesis
   5365..5416    -  misc_feature   bom (fragment): basis of mobility region from pBR322
   5481..5838    +  promoter       SV40 promoter: SV40 enhancer and early promoter
   5889..6680    +  CDS            neo: KKA2_KLEPN - Also known as kan, nptII. Experimental evidence at protein level: Swiss-Prot protein existence level 1. Resistance to kanamycin, neomycin, paromomycin, ribostamycin, butirosin and gentamicin B. From Klebsiella pneumoniae.
   6747..6795    +  polyA_signal   poly(A) signal: synthetic polyadenylation signal
   6815..6869    -  misc_feature   bom (fragment): basis of mobility region from pBR322
   6971..7006    -  CDS            rop (fragment): Rop protein, which maintains plasmids at low copy number; rop
   7101..7205    +  promoter       AmpR promoter: bla
   7206..8066    +  CDS            AmpR: β-lactamase; bla; confers resistance to ampicillin, carbenicillin, and related antibiotics
   8237..8825    +  rep_origin     ori: high-copy-number ColE1/pMB1/pBR322/pUC origin of replication
>Addgene plasmid #175093 | pCI-neo VPS50-13Myc | addgene full sequence | sequence record 348369 | Addgene NGS Result
TCAATATTGGCCATTAGCCATATTATTCATTGGTTATATAGCATAAATCAATATTGGCTATTGGCCATTG
CATACGTTGTATCTATATCATAATATGTACATTTATATTGGCTCATGTCCAATATGACCGCCATGTTGGC
ATTGATTATTGACTAGTTATTAATAGTAATCAATTACGGGGTCATTAGTTCATAGCCCATATATGGAGTT
CCGCGTTACATAACTTACGGTAAATGGCCCGCCTGGCTGACCGCCCAACGACCCCCGCCCATTGACGTCA
ATAATGACGTATGTTCCCATAGTAACGCCAATAGGGACTTTCCATTGACGTCAATGGGTGGAGTATTTAC
GGTAAACTGCCCACTTGGCAGTACATCAAGTGTATCATATGCCAAGTCCGCCCCCTATTGACGTCAATGA
CGGTAAATGGCCCGCCTGGCATTATGCCCAGTACATGACCTTACGGGACTTTCCTACTTGGCAGTACATC
TACGTATTAGTCATCGCTATTACCATGGTGATGCGGTTTTGGCAGTACACCAATGGGCGTGGATAGCGGT
TTGACTCACGGGGATTTCCAAGTCTCCACCCCATTGACGTCAATGGGAGTTTGTTTTGGCACCAAAATCA
ACGGGACTTTCCAAAATGTCGTAACAACTGCGATCGCCCGCCCCGTTGACGCAAATGGGCGGTAGGCGTG
TACGGTGGGAGGTCTATATAAGCAGAGCTCGTTTAGTGAACCGTCAGATCACTAGAAGCTTTATTGCGGT
AGTTTATCACAGTTAAATTGCTAACGCAGTCAGTGCTTCTGACACAACAGTCTCGAACTTAAGCTGCAGT
GACTCTCTTAAGGTAGCCTTGCAGAAGTTGGTCGTGAGGCACTGGGCAGGTAAGTATCAAGGTTACAAGA
CAGGTTTAAGGAGACCAATAGAAACTGGGCTTGTCGAGACAGAGAAGACTCTTGCGTTTCTGATAGGCAC
CTATTGGTCTTACTGACATCCACTTTGCCTTTCTCTCCACAGGTGTCCACTCCCAGTTCAATTACAGCTC
TTAAGGCTAGAGTACTTAATACGACTCACTATAGGCTAGCCTCGAGAATTCGCCACCATGCAAAAAATCA
AATCTCTCATGACCCGACAGGGTCTGAAAAGCCCTCAAGAAAGCCTCAGTGATCTTGGTGCCATAGAGAG
TCTCCGGGTCCCTGGAAAGGAAGAATTCAGGGAACTTCGAGAACAGCCAAGTGACCCTCAAGCTGAACAA
GAGCTTATTAATAGTATTGAACAAGTATATTTTTCTGTGGATTCATTTGATATTGTTAAATATGAGCTGG
AGAAGCTTCCACCTGTTCTCAATTTGCAAGAATTAGAGGCGTATAGAGACAAATTGAAACAACAGCAAGC
TGCAGTATCTAAAAAAGTGGCAGATTTAATCCTTGAAAAACAGCCTGCTTATGTAAAGGAACTTGAAAGA
GTTACCTCATTGCAGACAGGTCTTCAATTAGCTGCTGTTATCTGTACAAATGGGAGAAGACACTTGAATA
TTGCAAAGGAAGGTTTTACTCAAGCTAGTTTAGGCCTTCTTGCAAATCAAAGGAAACGTCAGTTGCTGAT
TGGACTTCTGAAATCTCTGAGAACTATAAAAACATTGCAAAGAACAGATGTACGGTTAAGTGAAATGCTG
GAGGAGGAAGATTATCCAGGAGCTATTCAGTTGTGCCTTGAATGTCAAAAAGCTGCCAGCACTTTTAAAC
ATTACAGTTGTATAAGTGAACTGAATTCAAAGCTGCAAGATACTTTGGAACAGATTGAGGAACAGCTGGA
CGTAGCTCTTTCCAAAATCTGCAAGAATTTTGACATTAACCATTATACCAAGGTTCAACAAGCTTATCGA
CTTCTTGGAAAAACACAGACAGCAATGGATCAACTTCATATGCACTTCACCCAAGCCATTCACAACACCG
TGTTTCAAGTTGTTCTTGGTTATGTGGAACTATGTGCAGGAAACACAGACACAAAATTCCAAAAGCTGCA
ATATAAGGATCTCTGTACACATGTTACACCAGACAGCTATATTCCATGCCTTGCAGACCTGTGCAAAGCA
CTATGGGAAGTTATGCTCAGCTATTATAGGACTATGGAATGGCATGAAAAGCATGACAATGAGGATACTG
CTTCAGCTTCTGAAGGGAGTAATATGATAGGTACTGAAGAAACTAATTTTGATCGTGGCTACATAAAAAA
GAAATTAGAACATGGACTTACACGAATATGGCAGGATGTTCAGCTAAAAGTAAAAACCTACTTGCTTGGA
ACTGATTTGTCTATATTCAAATATGATGATTTCATCTTTGTTTTGGATATAATCAGCAGGTTGATGCAAG
TTGGAGAAGAATTTTGTGGTAGCAAGTCTGAAGTTTTACAGGAATCTATTAGAAAACAAAGTGTCAATTA
TTTCAAGAATTACCATAGAACACGGCTCGATGAACTGAGAATGTTCTTAGAGAATGAGACTTGGGAACTT
TGTCCTGTTAAGTCAAATTTCAGCATCTTGCAACTTCATGAATTTAAATTCATGGAACAGTCTCGCTCCC
CATCAGTTTCACCTAGTAAACAGCCAGTCTCAACTTCTTCAAAAACAGTGACCTTGTTTGAGCAGTACTG
TAGTGGTGGGAATCCATTTGAAATTCAGGCCAACCACAAAGATGAAGAAACAGAAGATGTCTTAGCTTCT
AATGGGTATGAATCTGATGAACAAGAAAAGAGTGCCTATCAAGAGTATGACAGTGACAGTGATGTTCCTG
AGGAACTCAAACGAGACTATGTGGATGAGCAGACAGGAGATGGTCCTGTGAAAAGTGTTTCTCGGGAAAC
TCTAAAAAGCAGGAAGAAATCAGATTACAGTCTAAATAAAGTGAATGCACCTATCTTAACAAATACAACA
TTGAACGTCATAAGACTTGTTGGAAAATATATGCAGATGATGAACATTCTTAAGCCAATTGCCTTTGATG
TTATTCATTTCATGTCTCAACTATTTGATTATTACTTGTATGCAATATATACCTTTTTTGGTCGGAATGA
TTCATTGGAATCAACTGGACTCGGCCTTAGTAGTAGTAGACTAAGAACAACTCTAAACAGAATACAAGAA
AGCCTTATTGATCTAGAAGTTTCAGCTGATCCTACTGCCACACTCACAGCAGCAGAAGAAAGAAAGGAGA
AGGTGCCAAGTCCACACCTCAGTCACCTAGTGGTTTTGACATCTGGGGATACGCTGTATGGGTTGGCAGA
AAGAGTGGTAGCCACGGAATCCTTGGTATTCTTGGCTGAACAGTTTGAGTTCCTTCAGCCACATCTGGAT
GCTGTGATGCCTGCAGTCAAAAAGCCCTTTCTTCAGCAGTTCTATTCTCAGACAGTCTCAACCGCCAGTG
AACTACGGAAACCAATTTACTGGATTGTAGCTGGTAAAGCCCTTGATTATGAACAGATGCTGCTTCTCAT
GGCTAATGTGAAATGGGATGTAAAAGAAATTATGTCACAGCACAACATATATGTAGATGCACTATTAAAG
GAATTTGAGCAGTTTAACAGGAGGCTAAATGAAGTTTCTAAGAGAGTTCGCATACCCTTGCCTGTGTCTA
ATATACTTTGGGAACATTGTATACGATTGGCTAATCGAACTATTGTAGAAGGATATGCCAATGTCAAGAA
ATGCAGTAATGAGGGTCGTGCCCTGATGCAATTGGATTTTCAACAGTTTTTAATGAAACTTGAAAAACTA
ACAGATATTAGACCCATTCCTGATAAAGAATTTGTAGAAACTTATATTAAAGCTTATTACCTAACTGAGA
ATGACATGGAACGGTGGATCAAAGAGCACAGGGAATATTCAACGAAGCAGCTGACCAATCTGGTGAATGT
TTGCCTGGGATCCCATATCAATAAGAAAGCAAGACAAAAACTTCTAGCAGCTATAGATGATATAGACAGA
CCTAAAAGAGTCGACCCCGGGATAATTAACGGTGAACAAAAATTAATCTCCGAGGAAGACTTGAACGGTG
AACAAAAATTAATCTCAGAAGAAGACTTGAACGGACTCGACGGTGAACAAAAGTTGATTTCTGAAGAAGA
TTTGAACGGTGAACAAAAGCTAATCTCCGAGGAAGACTTGAACGGTGAACAAAAATTAATCTCAGAAGAA
GACTTGAACGGACTCGACGGTGAACAAAAGTTGATTTCTGAAGAAGATTTGAACGGTGAACAAAAGCTAA
TCTCCGAGGAAGACTTGAACGGTGAACAAAAATTAATCTCAGAAGAAGACTTGAACGGACTCGACGGTGA
ACAAAAGTTGATTTCTGAAGAAGATTTGAACGGTGAACAAAAGCTAATCTCCGAGGAAGACTTGAACGGT
GAACAAAAATTAATCTCAGAAGAAGACTTGAACGGACTCGACGGTGAACAAAAGTTGATTTCTGAAGAAG
ATTTGAACGGTGAACAAAAGCTAATCTCCGAGGAAGACTTGAACGGTGAACAAAAATTAATCAATCACTA
GTGATGCGGCCGCTTCCCTTTAGTGAGGGTTAATGCTTCGAGCAGACATGATAAGATACATTGATGAGTT
TGGACAAACCACAACTAGAATGCAGTGAAAAAAATGCTTTATTTGTGAAATTTGTGATGCTATTGCTTTA
TTTGTAACCATTATAAGCTGCAATAAACAAGTTAACAACAACAATTGCATTCATTTTATGTTTCAGGTTC
AGGGGGAGATGTGGGAGGTTTTTTAAAGCAAGTAAAACCTCTACAAATGTGGTAAAATCCGATAAGGATC
GATCCGGGCTGGCGTAATAGCGAAGAGGCCCGCACCGATCGCCCTTCCCAACAGTTGCGCAGCCTGAATG
GCGAATGG
[124 nt withheld, positions 4909-5032]
C
[91 nt withheld, positions 5034-5124]
A
[49 nt withheld, positions 5126-5174]
CCTTTGACGTTGGAGTCCACGTTCTTT
[37 nt withheld, positions 5202-5238]
ACCCTATCTCGGTCTATTCTTTTGATTTATAAGGGATTTTGCCGATTTCGGCCTATTGGTTAAAAAATGA
GCTGATTTAACAAAAATTTAACGCGAATTTTAACAAAATATTAACGCTTACAATTTCCTGATGCGGTATT
TTCTCCTTACGCATCTGTGCGGTATTTCACACCGCATACGCGGATCTGCGCAGCACCATGGCCTGAAATA
ACCTCTGAAAGAGGAACTTGGTTAGGTACCTTCTGAGGCGGAAAGAACCAGCTGTGGAATGTGTGTCAGT
TAGGGTGTGGAAAGTCCCCAGGCTCCCCAGCAGGCAGAAGTATGCAAAGCATGCATCTCAATTAGTCAGC
AACCAGGTGTGGAAAGTCCCCAGGCTCCCCAGCAGGCAGAAGTATGCAAAGCATGCATCTCAATTAGTCA
GCAACCATAGTCCCGCCCCTAACTCCGCCCATCCCGCCCCTAACTCCGCCCAGTTCCGCCCATTCTCCGC
CCCATGGCTGACTAATTTTTTTTATTTATGCAGAGGCCGAGGCCGCCTCGGCCTCTGAGCTATTCCAGAA
GTAGTGAGGAGGCTTTTTTGGAGGCCTAGGCTTTTGCAAAAAGCTTGATTCTTCTGACACAACAGTCTCG
AACTTAAGGCTAGAGCCACCATGATTGAACAAGATGGATTGCACGCAGGTTCTCCGGCCGCTTGGGTGGA
GAGGCTATTCGGCTATGACTGGGCACAACAGACAATCGGCTGCTCTGATGCCGCCGTGTTCCGGCTGTCA
GCGCAGGGGCGCCCGGTTCTTTTTGTCAAGACCGACCTGTCCGGTGCCCTGAATGAACTGCAGGACGAGG
CAGCGCGGCTATCGTGGCTGGCCACGACGGGCGTTCCTTGCGCAGCTGTGCTCGACGTTGTCACTGAAGC
GGGAAGGGACTGGCTGCTATTGGGCGAAGTGCCGGGGCAGGATCTCCTGTCATCTCACCTTGCTCCTGCC
GAGAAAGTATCCATCATGGCTGATGCAATGCGGCGGCTGCATACGCTTGATCCGGCTACCTGCCCATTCG
ACCACCAAGCGAAACATCGCATCGAGCGAGCACGTACTCGGATGGAAGCCGGTCTTGTCGATCAGGATGA
TCTGGACGAAGAGCATCAGGGGCTCGCGCCAGCCGAACTGTTCGCCAGGCTCAAGGCGCGCATGCCCGAC
GGCGAGGATCTCGTCGTGACCCATGGCGATGCCTGCTTGCCGAATATCATGGTGGAAAATGGCCGCTTTT
CTGGATTCATCGACTGTGGCCGGCTGGGTGTGGCGGACCGCTATCAGGACATAGCGTTGGCTACCCGTGA
TATTGCTGAAGAGCTTGGCGGCGAATGGGCTGACCGCTTCCTCGTGCTTTACGGTATCGCCGCTCCCGAT
TCGCAGCGCATCGCCTTCTATCGCCTTCTTGACGAGTTCTTCTGAGCGGGACTCTGGGGTTCGAAATGAC
CGACCAAGCGACGCCCAACCTGCCATCACGATGGCCGCAATAAAATATCTTTATTTTCATTACATCTGTG
TGTTGGTTTTTTGTGTGAATCGATAGCGATAAGGATCCGCGTATGGTGCACTCTCAGTACAATCTGCTCT
GATGCCGCATAGTTAAGCCAGCCCCGACACCCGCCAACACCCGCTGACGCGCCCTGACGGGCTTGTCTGC
TCCCGGCATCCGCTTACAGACAAGCTGTGACCGTCTCCGGGAGCTGCATGTGTCAGAGGTTTTCACCGTC
ATCACCGAAACGCGCGAGACGAAAGGGCCTCGTGATACGCCTATTTTTATAGGTTAATGTCATGATAATA
ATGGTTTCTTAGACGTCAGGTGGCACTTTTCGGGGAAATGTGCGCGGAACCCCTATTTGTTTATTTTTCT
AAATACATTCAAATATGTATCCGCTCATGAGACAATAACCCTGATAAATGCTTCAATAATATTGAAAAAG
GAAGAGTATGAGTATTCAACATTTCCGTGTCGCCCTTATTCCCTTTTTTGCGGCATTTTGCCTTCCTGTT
TTTGCTCACCCAGAAACGCTGGTGAAAGTAAAAGATGCTGAAGATCAGTTGGGTGCACGAGTGGGTTACA
TCGAACTGGATCTCAACAGCGGTAAGATCCTTGAGAGTTTTCGCCCCGAAGAACGTTTTCCAATGATGAG
CACTTTTAAAGTTCTGCTATGTGGCGCGGTATTATCCCGTATTGACGCCGGGCAAGAGCAACTCGGTCGC
CGCATACACTATTCTCAGAATGACTTGGTTGAGTACTCACCAGTCACAGAAAAGCATCTTACGGATGGCA
TGACAGTAAGAGAATTATGCAGTGCTGCCATAACCATGAGTGATAACACTGCGGCCAACTTACTTCTGAC
AACGATCGGAGGACCGAAGGAGCTAACCGCTTTTTTGCACAACATGGGGGATCATGTAACTCGCCTTGAT
CGTTGGGAACCGGAGCTGAATGAAGCCATACCAAACGACGAGCGTGACACCACGATGCCTGTAGCAATGG
CAACAACGTTGCGCAAACTATTAACTGGCGAACTACTTACTCTAGCTTCCCGGCAACAATTAATAGACTG
GATGGAGGCGGATAAAGTTGCAGGACCACTTCTGCGCTCGGCCCTTCCGGCTGGCTGGTTTATTGCTGAT
AAATCTGGAGCCGGTGAGCGTGGGTCTCGCGGTATCATTGCAGCACTGGGGCCAGATGGTAAGCCCTCCC
GTATCGTAGTTATCTACACGACGGGGAGTCAGGCAACTATGGATGAACGAAATAGACAGATCGCTGAGAT
AGGTGCCTCACTGATTAAGCATTGGTAACTGTCAGACCAAGTTTACTCATATATACTTTAGATTGATTTA
AAACTTCATTTTTAATTTAAAAGGATCTAGGTGAAGATCCTTTTTGATAATCTCATGACCAAAATCCCTT
AACGTGAGTTTTCGTTCCACTGAGCGTCAGACCCCGTAGAAAAGATCAAAGGATCTTCTTGAGATCCTTT
TTTTCTGCGCGTAATCTGCTGCTTGCAAACAAAAAAACCACCGCTACCAGCGGTGGTTTGTTTGCCGGAT
CAAGAGCTACCAACTCTTTTTCCGAAGGTAACTGGCTTCAGCAGAGCGCAGATACCAAATACTGTTCTTC
TAGTGTAGCCGTAGTTAGGCCACCACTTCAAGAACTCTGTAGCACCGCCTACATACCTCGCTCTGCTAAT
CCTGTTACCAGTGGCTGCTGCCAGTGGCGATAAGTCGTGTCTTACCGGGTTGGACTCAAGACGATAGTTA
CCGGATAAGGCGCAGCGGTCGGGCTGAACGGGGGGTTCGTGCACACAGCCCAGCTTGGAGCGAACGACCT
ACACCGAACTGAGATACCTACAGCGTGAGCTATGAGAAAGCGCCACGCTTCCCGAAGGGAGAAAGGCGGA
CAGGTATCCGGTAAGCGGCAGGGTCGGAACAGGAGAGCGCACGAGGGAGCTTCCAGGGGGAAACGCCTGG
TATCTTTATAGTCCTGTCGGGTTTCGCCACCTCTGACTTGAGCGTCGATTTTTGTGATGCTCGTCAGGGG
GGCGGAGCCTATGGAAAAACGCCAGCAACGCGGCCTTTTTACGGTTCCTGGCCTTTTGCTGGCCTTTTGC
TCACATGGCTCGACAGATCT
